Addgene plasmid #47933: pIK86
Purpose: C. elegans codon-optimized Cas9 with 2xSV40 NLS sequences. It has a T7 promoter for in vitro transcription, germline-compatible 5'UTR, tbb-2 3'UTR and a polyA sequence.
Depositing lab: Iskra Katic. Depositing organization: Friedrich Miescher Institute for Biomedical Research. Publication: Targeted Heritable Mutation and Gene Conversion by Cas9-CRISPR in Caenorhabditis elegans. Katic I, Grosshans H. Genetics. 2013 Aug 26. 10.1534/genetics.113.155754 PubMed 23979578.
Backbone
  Vector backbone: pUC57
  Backbone size w/o insert (bp): 2730
  Total vector size (bp): 7347
  Vector type: CRISPR, Unspecified
Growth in bacteria
  Bacterial resistance: Ampicillin, 100 μg/mL
  Growth temperature: 37°C
  Growth strain: DH5alpha
  Copy number: High Copy
Gene/Insert
  Gene/Insert name: Cas9
  Species: Synthetic
  Insert size (bp): 4617
  Promoter: T7
  Cloning method: Ligation Independent Cloning
  Sequencing primers: 5′ M13F; 3′ M13R
Resource information
  A portion of this plasmid was derived from a plasmid made by: The Cas9 insert was commercially synthesized by Genscript, on our request.
Terms and licenses: Academic/Nonprofit Terms; Industry Terms: Not Available to Industry
How to cite: pIK86 was a gift from Iskra Katic (Addgene plasmid # 47933 ; http://n2t.net/addgene:47933 ; RRID:Addgene_47933)
