[The description below was written by a language model from this plasmid's Addgene catalogue record and pLannotate feature annotations shown in this document.]
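Description:
pIK86 is a pUC57-based bacterial plasmid that serves as a template for in vitro transcription of Cas9 mRNA intended for genome editing in Caenorhabditis elegans. It is propagated in E. coli as a high-copy plasmid through the ColE1/pUC-type origin and selected with ampicillin via the β-lactamase gene and its native promoter. The remaining backbone annotations (lacZα fragments, lac promoter/operator, CAP site, and short bom, rop, lacI and ccdB matches) are remnants of the pUC cloning region or brief fragmentary hits and have no stated role in the construct's function.

The synthetic insert of about 4.6 kb sits in the former multiple cloning site. A bacteriophage T7 promoter lies just upstream of a Streptococcus pyogenes Cas9 coding sequence that has been codon-optimized for C. elegans and, according to the catalogue entry, carries two SV40 nuclear localization signals to direct the nuclease into the nucleus. The record also describes a germline-compatible 5'UTR between promoter and coding sequence, and a tbb-2 (β-tubulin) 3'UTR followed by an encoded polyA tract. The feature table detects the tbb-2 region as two fragments downstream of Cas9, but does not separately annotate the NLS sequences, 5'UTR or polyA. Together these elements allow T7 RNA polymerase to produce a transcript whose UTRs and tail are suited to translation in the worm germline, a tissue where transgene expression from DNA is often silenced. The associated work concerns heritable targeted mutation and gene conversion by Cas9-CRISPR in C. elegans. The deposited sequence is 7,399 nt, slightly longer than the catalogued 7,347 bp total.
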