Features (pLannotate 1.2.2; 17 found; start..end, strand, type, name):
    137..236     +  misc_feature   bom (fragment): basis of mobility region from pBR322
    242..399     -  CDS            lacZα (fragment): LacZα fragment of β-galactosidase; lacZ fragment
    436..459     -  CDS            lacZα (fragment): LacZα fragment of β-galactosidase; lacZ fragment
    456..473     +  misc_feature   MCS (fragment): pUC18/19 multiple cloning site
    474..492     +  promoter       T7 promoter: promoter for bacteriophage T7 RNA polymerase
    539..4642    +  CDS            cas9: CAS9_STRP1 - Also known as csn1 From Streptococcus pyogenes serotype M1.
   4712..4958    +  terminator     tbb-2 terminator (fragment): tbb-2; transcription terminator for the C. elegans tubulin beta-2 gene
   5063..5139    +  terminator     tbb-2 terminator (fragment): tbb-2; transcription terminator for the C. elegans tubulin beta-2 gene
   5145..5164    +  CDS            ccdB (fragment): CcdB, a bacterial toxin that poisons DNA gyrase; ccdB; Plasmids containing the ccdB gene cannot be propagated in standard E. coli strains.
   5202..5218    -  protein_bind   lac operator: The lac repressor binds to the lac operator to inhibit transcription in E. coli. This inhibition can be relieved by adding lactose or isopropyl-β-D-thiogalactopyranoside (IPTG). lac repressor encoded by lacI
   5226..5256    -  promoter       lac promoter: promoter for the E. coli lac operon
   5271..5292    -  protein_bind   CAP binding site: CAP binding activates transcription in the presence of cAMP. E. coli catabolite activator protein
   5305..5397    -  CDS            lacI (fragment): lac repressor; lacI; The lac repressor binds to the lac operator to inhibit transcription in E. coli. This inhibition can be relieved by adding lactose or isopropyl-β-D-thiogalactopyranoside (IPTG).
   5580..6168    -  rep_origin     ori: high-copy-number ColE1/pMB1/pBR322/pUC origin of replication
   6339..7199    -  CDS            AmpR: β-lactamase; bla; confers resistance to ampicillin, carbenicillin, and related antibiotics
   7200..7304    -  promoter       AmpR promoter: bla
   7399..35      +  CDS            rop (fragment) (across the origin): Rop protein, which maintains plasmids at low copy number; rop
>Addgene plasmid #47933 | pIK86 | depositor full sequence | sequence record 68745 | pIK86 sequence 7399 bps
TCGCGCGTTTCGGTGATGACGGTGAAAACCTCTGACACATGCAGCTCCCGGAGACGGTCACAGCTTGTCT
GTAAGCGGATGCCGGGAGCAGACAAGCCCGTCAGGGCGCGTCAGCGGGTGTTGGCGGGTGTCGGGGCTGG
CTTAACTATGCGGCATCAGAGCAGATTGTACTGAGAGTGCACCATATGCGGTGTGAAATACCGCACAGAT
GCGTAAGGAGAAAATACCGCATCAGGCGCCATTCGCCATTCAGGCTGCGCAACTGTTGGGAAGGGCGATC
GGTGCGGGCCTCTTCGCTATTACGCCAGCTGGCGAAAGGGGGATGTGCTGCAAGGCGATTAAGTTGGGTA
ACGCCAGGGTTTTCCCAGTCACGACGTTGTAAAACGACGGCCAGTGAATTCGAGCTCGGTACCTCGCGAA
TGCATCTAGATATCGGTTGTAAAACGACGGCCAGTGAATTCGAGCTCGGTACCTAATACGACTCACTATA
GGAATACACGGAATTCTAGATGATCCCCGCGTACCGAGCTCAGAAAAAATGGATAAAAAGTACAGTATTG
GACTGGATATTGGAACAAATTCGGTGGGATGGGCCGTGATTACAGATGAGTATAAGGTGCCAAGTAAGAA
GTTCAAGGTTCTTGGAAACACTGATCGTCATTCAATTAAAAAGAACTTGATCGGAGCTCTTTTGTTCGAT
TCTGGAGAAACTGCAGAGGCCACCCGTCTTAAGAGAACCGCAAGACGACGTTACACAAGACGAAAGAACA
GAATCTGTTACTTGCAAGAAATCTTTTCAAATGAGATGGCTAAAGTCGATGATAGTTTCTTTCATCGATT
GGAAGAGTCCTTCCTCGTTGAAGAGGATAAAAAGCATGAACGTCACCCAATTTTTGGAAATATCGTGGAT
GAAGTCGCTTACCATGAGAAATATCCAACAATTTACCACCTGCGTAAAAAGCTTGTTGATTCTACTGATA
AGGCAGATCTCAGACTGATTTACCTTGCTTTGGCACATATGATCAAATTCCGAGGACACTTTCTGATTGA
AGGAGATCTTAATCCAGATAACTCAGATGTCGATAAATTGTTCATTCAACTCGTTCAGACTTACAACCAA
CTTTTCGAAGAGAACCCAATCAACGCCTCGGGAGTTGATGCCAAGGCTATTCTGAGTGCTAGACTTTCGA
AAAGTCGTAGACTCGAAAATCTGATTGCACAGTTGCCAGGAGAGAAAAAGAATGGATTGTTTGGAAACCT
CATTGCCCTCTCCCTGGGACTTACCCCAAACTTCAAGTCAAACTTCGATCTTGCTGAAGATGCAAAGTTG
CAACTCTCTAAGGATACATACGATGATGATTTGGATAATCTCCTGGCACAGATTGGAGATCAATATGCCG
ATCTGTTCCTTGCTGCAAAAAACCTTTCGGATGCTATTCTTTTGAGTGATATCTTGCGAGTTAATACAGA
AATCACTAAGGCTCCACTTTCCGCATCAATGATCAAGAGATACGATGAACATCACCAAGATTTGACACTC
CTGAAAGCATTGGTTCGACAACAGCTCCCAGAAAAGTACAAGGAGATTTTCTTTGATCAGTCGAAGAACG
GATACGCTGGATACATCGATGGAGGAGCAAGTCAAGAAGAGTTCTACAAGTTCATCAAGCCAATCCTCGA
AAAGATGGATGGAACTGAAGAGCTTTTGGTTAAGCTTAACCGTGAAGATCTCCTGCGAAAACAGCGTACC
TTTGATAATGGATCAATTCCACATCAAATCCACCTTGGAGAATTGCATGCTATTCTCCGACGTCAAGAGG
ATTTCTATCCATTTCTTAAGGATAACAGAGAAAAGATCGAGAAGATCTTGACTTTCCGAATTCCATATTA
CGTTGGACCACTCGCCCGTGGAAACTCTAGATTTGCTTGGATGACAAGAAAATCGGAAGAGACTATTACC
CCATGGAATTTCGAAGAGGTTGTGGATAAAGGAGCATCTGCCCAATCGTTCATCGAACGAATGACTAACT
TCGATAAGAACCTGCCAAACGAAAAGGTTCTTCCAAAGCATAGTCTTTTGTACGAATACTTCACTGTGTA
CAATGAGCTTACCAAGGTTAAGTATGTGACAGAAGGAATGCGAAAACCAGCTTTCTTGTCAGGAGAGCAG
AAAAAGGCAATTGTTGATCTCCTGTTTAAGACAAATCGTAAAGTGACTGTCAAGCAACTTAAGGAAGATT
ACTTCAAAAAGATCGAGTGCTTTGATTCGGTTGAAATTAGTGGAGTGGAGGATAGATTTAATGCATCTTT
GGGAACATACCATGATCTTTTGAAGATCATCAAAGATAAGGATTTCTTGGATAATGAAGAGAACGAAGAT
ATTCTCGAGGATATCGTTTTGACACTCACTCTGTTTGAAGATCGTGAGATGATTGAAGAGAGATTGAAAA
CATACGCTCACCTCTTCGATGATAAAGTGATGAAGCAACTTAAAAGACGACGTTATACTGGATGGGGAAG
ACTGTCACGAAAACTTATTAATGGAATCCGTGATAAGCAGAGTGGAAAAACTATTCTCGATTTTCTGAAA
TCCGATGGATTCGCAAATAGAAACTTTATGCAACTGATCCATGATGATTCTCTTACATTCAAGGAAGATA
TCCAAAAAGCCCAGGTTTCTGGACAGGGAGATTCGCTGCATGAACACATTGCCAATCTTGCTGGATCGCC
AGCAATTAAAAAGGGAATCCTGCAAACAGTTAAAGTCGTTGATGAACTTGTTAAGGTGATGGGACGACAC
AAACCAGAAAATATTGTGATCGAAATGGCTCGTGAGAACCAAACAACTCAGAAGGGACAAAAGAATTCTA
GAGAACGAATGAAGCGAATTGAAGAGGGAATCAAAGAACTGGGATCGCAAATTCTTAAGGAACATCCAGT
CGAGAATACTCAATTGCAGAACGAAAAGCTTTACTTGTACTACCTCCAGAACGGAAGAGATATGTACGTT
GATCAAGAATTGGATATCAATCGACTCAGTGATTATGATGTCGATCACATTGTTCCACAATCCTTCCTTA
AGGATGATTCAATCGATAACAAGGTGTTGACACGATCCGATAAGAATCGTGGAAAAAGTGATAACGTCCC
ATCCGAAGAGGTGGTCAAAAAGATGAAGAACTACTGGAGACAGCTCCTGAACGCTAAGTTGATCACTCAG
CGTAAGTTCGATAATCTCACCAAGGCAGAAAGAGGAGGACTTAGTGAGTTGGATAAGGCCGGATTCATTA
AACGACAGTTGGTGGAAACACGTCAAATTACTAAACATGTCGCACAAATCCTTGATTCACGTATGAACAC
CAAGTACGATGAAAACGATAAGTTGATTAGAGAGGTCAAAGTTATCACATTGAAATCCAAGCTCGTGTCA
GATTTCCGAAAGGATTTCCAATTCTACAAGGTCCGTGAAATCAACAACTACCATCACGCACACGATGCCT
ATTTGAATGCCGTTGTGGGAACTGCTTTGATTAAAAAGTATCCAAAGCTCGAATCTGAGTTCGTTTACGG
AGATTACAAGGTCTACGATGTTAGAAAGATGATCGCTAAGTCCGAACAAGAGATCGGAAAGGCTACAGCA
AAGTACTTCTTTTATTCAAACATCATGAACTTCTTTAAGACCGAAATTACACTCGCTAACGGAGAGATTC
GTAAAAGACCACTTATCGAAACCAATGGAGAAACAGGAGAGATTGTCTGGGATAAGGGAAGAGATTTTGC
AACTGTGCGAAAAGTCCTTTCTATGCCACAGGTTAACATTGTGAAAAAGACTGAAGTGCAAACCGGAGGA
TTCAGTAAAGAGTCCATCCTGCCAAAGCGTAACTCGGATAAGCTTATCGCTAGAAAAAAGGATTGGGATC
CAAAAAAGTACGGAGGATTTGATTCTCCAACTGTGGCATATTCGGTCTTGGTCGTTGCCAAAGTCGAAAA
GGGAAAGTCAAAAAAGCTTAAGTCTGTTAAGGAACTTTTGGGAATCACAATCATGGAAAGATCATCTTTC
GAGAAAAATCCAATCGATTTCCTTGAAGCAAAGGGATACAAGGAGGTTAAAAAGGATCTGATCATCAAGC
TTCCAAAGTACTCTCTCTTCGAACTGGAGAATGGACGAAAACGTATGTTGGCCTCGGCTGGAGAACTCCA
AAAGGGAAACGAGCTCGCTCTGCCAAGTAAATATGTGAATTTCCTTTACTTGGCATCACATTACGAAAAG
CTTAAGGGATCTCCAGAAGATAATGAGCAAAAGCAGCTGTTTGTCGAACAGCATAAACACTACCTCGATG
AAATTATCGAGCAAATCTCAGAATTCTCTAAGAGAGTTATCTTGGCAGATGCCAACTTGGATAAAGTGCT
CTCAGCCTACAACAAGCATAGAGATAAGCCAATCCGAGAACAAGCTGAGAACATTATCCACCTTTTCACC
TTGACAAATCTCGGAGCTCCAGCCGCTTTCAAGTACTTCGATACCACAATCGATAGAAAGCGATATACTT
CCACCAAAGAAGTTCTGGATGCAACACTTATTCATCAATCAATCACTGGACTGTATGAAACTCGTATTGA
TTTGTCGCAACTCGGAGGAGATGGAAGTGGATCGATGCCAAAGAAGAAGCGTAAGGTCGAAGATCCAAAA
AAAAAAAGAAAAGTTGATTAGATGCAAAATCCTTTCAAGCATTCCCTTCTTCTCTATCACTCTTCTTTCT
TTTTGTCAAAAAATTCTCTCGCTAATTTATTTGCTTTTTTAATGTTATTATTTTATGACTTTTTATAGTC
ACTGAAAAGTTTGCATCTGAGTGAAGTGAATGCTATCAAAATGTGATTCTGTCTGATGTACTTTCACAAT
CTCTCTTCAATTCCATTTTGAAGTGCTTTAAACCCGAAAGGTTGAGAAAAATGCGAGCAAAAAAAAAAAA
AAAAAAAAAAAAAAAAAAAAAAAAAAAAAAAAAAAGCGCTAGCGCTTTTTTTTTTTTTTTTTTTTTTTTT
TTTTTTTTTTTTTTTTTTTTTTGCTCAAATATTTGTATTGTGTTCGTTGAGTGACCCAACAAAAAGAGGA
AACTTTATTGTGCCGCCAAGAAAAAAGTCTCAGCGAGTGATATTATTGACACGCTGGCGTAATCATGGTC
ATAGCTGTTTCCTGTGTGAAATTGTTATCCGCTCACAATTCCACACAACATACGAGCCGGAAGCATAAAG
TGTAAAGCCTGGGGTGCCTAATGAGTGAGCTAACTCACATTAATTGCGTTGCGCTCACTGCCCGCTTTCC
AGTCGGGAAACCTGTCGTGCCAGCTGCATTAATGAATCGGCCAACGCGCGGGGAGAGGCGGTTTGCGTAT
TGGGCGCTCTTCCGCTTCCTCGCTCACTGACTCGCTGCGCTCGGTCGTTCGGCTGCGGCGAGCGGTATCA
GCTCACTCAAAGGCGGTAATACGGTTATCCACAGAATCAGGGGATAACGCAGGAAAGAACATGTGAGCAA
AAGGCCAGCAAAAGGCCAGGAACCGTAAAAAGGCCGCGTTGCTGGCGTTTTTCCATAGGCTCCGCCCCCC
TGACGAGCATCACAAAAATCGACGCTCAAGTCAGAGGTGGCGAAACCCGACAGGACTATAAAGATACCAG
GCGTTTCCCCCTGGAAGCTCCCTCGTGCGCTCTCCTGTTCCGACCCTGCCGCTTACCGGATACCTGTCCG
CCTTTCTCCCTTCGGGAAGCGTGGCGCTTTCTCATAGCTCACGCTGTAGGTATCTCAGTTCGGTGTAGGT
CGTTCGCTCCAAGCTGGGCTGTGTGCACGAACCCCCCGTTCAGCCCGACCGCTGCGCCTTATCCGGTAAC
TATCGTCTTGAGTCCAACCCGGTAAGACACGACTTATCGCCACTGGCAGCAGCCACTGGTAACAGGATTA
GCAGAGCGAGGTATGTAGGCGGTGCTACAGAGTTCTTGAAGTGGTGGCCTAACTACGGCTACACTAGAAG
AACAGTATTTGGTATCTGCGCTCTGCTGAAGCCAGTTACCTTCGGAAAAAGAGTTGGTAGCTCTTGATCC
GGCAAACAAACCACCGCTGGTAGCGGTGGTTTTTTTGTTTGCAAGCAGCAGATTACGCGCAGAAAAAAAG
GATCTCAAGAAGATCCTTTGATCTTTTCTACGGGGTCTGACGCTCAGTGGAACGAAAACTCACGTTAAGG
GATTTTGGTCATGAGATTATCAAAAAGGATCTTCACCTAGATCCTTTTAAATTAAAAATGAAGTTTTAAA
TCAATCTAAAGTATATATGAGTAAACTTGGTCTGACAGTTACCAATGCTTAATCAGTGAGGCACCTATCT
CAGCGATCTGTCTATTTCGTTCATCCATAGTTGCCTGACTCCCCGTCGTGTAGATAACTACGATACGGGA
GGGCTTACCATCTGGCCCCAGTGCTGCAATGATACCGCGAGACCCACGCTCACCGGCTCCAGATTTATCA
GCAATAAACCAGCCAGCCGGAAGGGCCGAGCGCAGAAGTGGTCCTGCAACTTTATCCGCCTCCATCCAGT
CTATTAATTGTTGCCGGGAAGCTAGAGTAAGTAGTTCGCCAGTTAATAGTTTGCGCAACGTTGTTGCCAT
TGCTACAGGCATCGTGGTGTCACGCTCGTCGTTTGGTATGGCTTCATTCAGCTCCGGTTCCCAACGATCA
AGGCGAGTTACATGATCCCCCATGTTGTGCAAAAAAGCGGTTAGCTCCTTCGGTCCTCCGATCGTTGTCA
GAAGTAAGTTGGCCGCAGTGTTATCACTCATGGTTATGGCAGCACTGCATAATTCTCTTACTGTCATGCC
ATCCGTAAGATGCTTTTCTGTGACTGGTGAGTACTCAACCAAGTCATTCTGAGAATAGTGTATGCGGCGA
CCGAGTTGCTCTTGCCCGGCGTCAATACGGGATAATACCGCGCCACATAGCAGAACTTTAAAAGTGCTCA
TCATTGGAAAACGTTCTTCGGGGCGAAAACTCTCAAGGATCTTACCGCTGTTGAGATCCAGTTCGATGTA
ACCCACTCGTGCACCCAACTGATCTTCAGCATCTTTTACTTTCACCAGCGTTTCTGGGTGAGCAAAAACA
GGAAGGCAAAATGCCGCAAAAAAGGGAATAAGGGCGACACGGAAATGTTGAATACTCATACTCTTCCTTT
TTCAATATTATTGAAGCATTTATCAGGGTTATTGTCTCATGAGCGGATACATATTTGAATGTATTTAGAA
AAATAAACAAATAGGGGTTCCGCGCACATTTCCCCGAAAAGTGCCACCTGACGTCTAAGAAACCATTATT
ATCATGACATTAACCTATAAAAATAGGCGTATCACGAGGCCCTTTCGTC
