>Addgene plasmid #47933 | pIK86 | addgene partial sequence | sequence record 70354 | M13pUC-Fwd 5'-CCCAGTCACGACGTTGTAAAACG-3'
CGCGAATGCATCTAGATATCGGTTGTAAAACGACGGCCAGTGAATTCGAGCTCGGTACCTAATACGACTC
ACTATAGGAATACACGGAATTCTAGATGATCCCCGCGTACCGAGCTCAGAAAAAATGGATAAAAAGTACA
GTATTGGACTGGATATTGGAACAAATTCGGTGGGATGGGCCGTGATTACAGATGAGTATAAGGTGCCAAG
TAAGAAGTTCAAGGTTCTTGGAAACACTGATCGTCATTCAATTAAAAAGAACTTGATCGGAGCTCTTTTG
TTCGATTCTGGAGAAACTGCAGAGGCCACCCGTCTTAAGAGAACCGCAAGACGACGTTACACAAGACGAA
AGAACAGAATCTGTTACTTGCAAGAAATCTTTTCAAATGAGATGGCTAAAGTCGATGATAGTTTCTTTCA
TCGATTGGAAGAGTCCTTCCTCGTTGAAGAGGATAAAAAGCATGAACGTCACCCAATTTTTGGAAATATC
GTGGATGAAGTCGCTTACCATGAGAAATATCCAACAATTTACCACCTGCGTAAAAAGCTTGTTGATTCTA
CTGATAAGGCAGATCTCAGACTGATTTACCTTGCTTTGGCACATATGATCAAATTCCGAGGACACTTTCT
GATTGAAGGAGATCTTAATCCAGATAACTCAGATGTCGATAAATTGTTCATTCAACTCGTTCAGACTTAC
AACCAACTTTTCGAAGAGAACCCAATCAACGCCTCGGGAGTTGATGCCAAGGCTATTCTGAGTGCTAGAC
TTTCGAAAAGTCGTAGACTCGAAAATCTGATTGCACAGTTGCCAGGAGAGAAAAAGAATGGATTGTTTGG
AAACCTCATTGCCCTCTCCCTGGGACTTACCCCAAACTTCAAGTCAAACTTCGATCTTGCTGAAGATGCA
AAGTTGCAACTCTCTAAGGATACATACGATGATGATTTGGATAATCTCCTGGCACAGATTGGAGATCAAT
ATGCCGATCTGTTCCTTGCTGCAAAAAACCTTTCGGA
