>Addgene plasmid #47933 | pIK86 | addgene partial sequence | sequence record 72049 | Cas9Cterm-Fwd 5'-CCGAGAACAAGCTGAGAACA-3'
AATCTCGGAGCTCCAGCCGCTTTCAAGTACTTCGATACCACAATCGATAGAAAGCGATATACTTCCACCA
AAGAAGTTCTGGATGCAACACTTATTCATCAATCAATCACTGGACTGTATGAAACTCGTATTGATTTGTC
GCAACTCGGAGGAGATGGAAGTGGATCGATGCCAAAGAAGAAGCGTAAGGTCGAAGATCCAAAAAAAAAA
AGAAAAGTTGATTAGATGCAAAATCCTTTCAAGCATTCCCTTCTTCTCTATCACTCTTCTTTCTTTTTGT
CAAAAAATTCTCTCGCTAATTTATTTGCTTTTTTAATGTTATTATTTTATGACTTTTTATAGTCACTGAA
AAGTTTGCATCTGAGTGAAGTGAATGCTATCAAAATGTGATTCTGTCTGATGTACTTTCACAATCTCTCT
TCAATTCCATTTTGAAGTGCTTTAAACCCGAAAGGTTGAGAAAAATGCGAGCAAAAAAAAAAAAAAAAAA
AAAAAAAAAAAAAAAAAAAAAAAAAAAAAGCGCTAGCGCTTTTTTTTTTTTTTTTTTTTTTTTTTTT
